Addgene plasmid #39015: PTS
Purpose: Bacterial expression for structure determination; may not be full ORF
Depositing lab: Nicola Burgess-Brown. Depositing organization: University of Oxford.
Backbone
  Vector backbone: pNIC28-Bsa4
  Backbone manufacturer: SGC
  Vector type: Bacterial Expression
Growth in bacteria
  Bacterial resistance: Kanamycin, 50 μg/mL
  Growth temperature: 37°C
  Growth strain: Mach1
  Copy number: Low Copy
Gene/Insert
  Gene/Insert name: PTS (alt names: 6-pyruvoyltetrahydropterin synthase; PDB:3I2B)
  Species: H. sapiens (human)
  Insert size (bp): 514
  Entrez Gene: PTS (a.k.a. PTPS)
  Tag / fusion protein: His Tev (N terminal on insert)
  Cloning method: Ligation Independent Cloning
  Sequencing primers: 5′ T7; 3′ T7-term
Terms and licenses: Academic/Nonprofit Terms; Industry Terms: Not Available to Industry
How to cite: PTS was a gift from Nicola Burgess-Brown (Addgene plasmid # 39015 ; http://n2t.net/addgene:39015 ; RRID:Addgene_39015)
