[The description below was written by a language model from this plasmid's Addgene catalogue record.]
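Description:
PTS is a bacterial expression plasmid built on the pNIC28-Bsa4 backbone from the Structural Genomics Consortium, carrying a human PTS insert that encodes 6-pyruvoyltetrahydropterin synthase (also known as PTPS). The plasmid is maintained in E. coli under kanamycin selection and is recorded as low copy; the cloning strain listed is Mach1. The record does not name the origin of replication, and no feature table is provided, so the details of the backbone elements cannot be confirmed beyond the catalogue fields.

The insert is about 514 bp and was introduced by ligation-independent cloning. It is fused at its N terminus to a histidine tag followed by a TEV protease recognition site, an arrangement that allows the protein to be captured by immobilised metal affinity chromatography and the tag then cleaved off to leave near-native protein. The promoter is not explicitly stated, but the listed sequencing primers (T7 forward and T7 terminator) suggest that the coding region sits between a T7 promoter and T7 terminator, which would imply expression in a host supplying T7 RNA polymerase.

The stated purpose is production of recombinant protein for structure determination, and the record links the construct to a deposited crystal structure of the enzyme. As is common for structural genomics constructs, the entry cautions that the insert may not be the full open reading frame; it may be a truncated version chosen for its expression or crystallisation behaviour, so users needing the complete protein should verify the construct boundaries.
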