>Addgene plasmid #39015 | PTS | depositor partial sequence | sequence record 49073 | PTS sequence 514 bps
ATGCACCATCATCATCATCATTCTTCTGGTGTAGATCTGGGTACCGAGAACCTGTACTTCCAATCCATGG
GCCGTCGCTGCCAGGCACAAGTGTCCCGCCGCATCTCCTTCAGCGCGAGCCACCGATTGTACAGTAAATT
TCTAAGTGATGAAGAAAACTTGAAACTGTTTGGGAAATGCAACAATCCAAATGGCCATGGGCACAATTAT
AAAGTTGTGGTGACAGTACATGGAGAGATTGACCCTGCTACGGGAATGGTTATGAATCTGGCTGATCTCA
AAAAATATATGGAGGAGGCGATTATGCAGCCCCTTGATCATAAGAATCTGGATATGGATGTGCCATACTT
TGCAGATGTGGTGAGCACGACTGAAAATGTAGCTGTTTATATCTGGGACAACCTCCAGAAAGTTCTTCCT
GTAGGAGTTCTTTATAAAGTAAAAGTATACGAAACTGACAATAATATTGTGGTTTATAAAGGAGAATGAC
AGTAAAGGTGGATACGGATCCGAA
