>Addgene plasmid #39015 | PTS | addgene partial sequence | sequence record 52990 | T7 5'-TAATACGACTCACTATAGGG-3'
ACTTTAAGAAGGAGATATACATATGCACCATCATCATCATCATTCTTCTGGTGTAGATCTGGGTACCGAG
AACCTGTACTTCCAATCCATGGGCCGTCGCTGCCAGGCACAAGTGTCCCGCCGCATCTCCTTCAGCGCGA
GCCACCGATTGTACAGTAAATTTCTAAGTGATGAAGAAAACTTGAAACTGTTTGGGAAATGCAACAATCC
AAATGGCCATGGGCACAATTATAAAGTTGTGGTGACAGTACATGGAGAGATTGACCCTGCTACGGGAATG
GTTATGAATCTGGCTGATCTCAAAAAATATATGGAGGAGGCGATTATGCAGCCCCTTGATCATAAGAATC
TGGATATGGATGTGCCATACTTTGCAGATGTGGTGAGCACGACTGAAAATGTAGCTGTTTATATCTGGGA
CAACCTCCAGAAAGTTCTTCCTGTAGGAGTTCTTTATAAAGTAAAAGTATACGAAACTGACAATAATATT
GTGGTTTATAAAGGAGAATGACAGTAAAGGTGGATACGGATCCGAATTCGAGCTCCGTCGACAAGCTTGC
GGCCGCACTCGAGCACCACCACCACCACCACTGAGATCCGGCTGCTAACAAAGCCCGAAAGGAAGCTGAG
TTGGCTGCTGCCACCGCTGAGCAATAACTAGCATAACCCCTTGGGGCCTCTAAACGGGTCTTGAGGGGTT
TTTTGCTGAAAGGAGGAACTATATCCGGATTGGCGAATGGG
[124 nt withheld, positions 742-865]
C
[67 nt withheld, positions 867-933]
