>Addgene plasmid #39015 | PTS | addgene partial sequence | sequence record 53333 | T7_term
GTCGACGGAGCTCGAATTCGGATCCGTATCCACCTTTACTGTCATTCTCCTTTATAAACCACAATATTAT
TGTCAGTTTCGTATACTTTTACTTTATAAAGAACTCCTACAGGAAGAACTTTCTGGAGGTTGTCCCAGAT
ATAAACAGCTACATTTTCAGTCGTGCTCACCACATCTGCAAAGTATGGCACATCCATATCCAGATTCTTA
TGATCAAGGGGCTGCATAATCGCCTCCTCCATATATTTTTTGAGATCAGCCAGATTCATAACCATTCCCG
TAGCAGGGTCAATCTCTCCATGTACTGTCACCACAACTTTATAATTGTGCCCATGGCCATTTGGATTGTT
GCATTTCCCAAACAGTTTCAAGTTTTCTTCATCACTTAGAAATTTACTGTACAATCGGTGGCTCGCGCTG
AAGGAGATGCGGCGGGACACTTGTGCCTGGCAGCGACGGCCCATGGATTGGAAGTACAGGTTCTCGGTAC
CCAGATCTACACCAGAAGAATGATGATGATGATGG
